>Addgene plasmid #35874 | Wnt5A STOP | depositor full sequence | sequence record 44140 | Wnt5A STOP sequence 3729 bps
CTTTCCTGCGTTATCCCCTGATTCTGTGGATAACCGTATTACCGCCTTTGAGTGAGCTGATACCGCTCGC
CGCAGCCGAACGACCGAGCGCAGCGAGTCAGTGAGCGAGGAAGCGGAAGAGCGCCCAATACGCAAACCGC
CTCTCCCCGCGCGTTGGCCGATTCATTAATGCAGCTGGCACGACAGGTTTCCCGACTGGAAAGCGGGCAG
TGAGCGCAACGCAATTAATACGCGTACCGCTAGCCAGGAAGAGTTTGTAGAAACGCAAAAAGGCCATCCG
TCAGGATGGCCTTCTGCTTAGTTTGATGCCTGGCAGTTTATGGCGGGCGTCCTGCCCGCCACCCTCCGGG
CCGTTGCTTCACAACGTTCAAATCCGCTCCCGGCGGATTTGTCCTACTCAGGAGAGCGTTCACCGACAAA
CAACAGATAAAACGAAAGGCCCAGTCTTCCGACTGAGCCTTTCGTTTTATTTGATGCCTGGCAGTTCCCT
ACTCTCGCGTTAACGCTAGCATGGATGTTTTCCCAGTCACGACGTTGTAAAACGACGGCCAGTCTTAAGC
TCGGGCCCCAAATAATGATTTTATTTTGACTGATAGTGACCTGTTCGTTGCAACAAATTGATGAGCAATG
CTTTTTTATAATGCCAACTTTGTACAAAAAAGCAGGCTCCGCGGCCGCCCCCTTCACCATGAAGAAGTCC
ATTGGAATATTAAGCCCAGGAGTTGCTTTGGGGATGGCTGGAAGTGCAATGTCTTCCAAGTTCTTCCTAG
TGGCTTTGGCCATATTTTTCTCCTTCGCCCAGGTTGTAATTGAAGCCAATTCTTGGTGGTCGCTAGGTAT
GAATAACCCTGTTCAGATGTCAGAAGTATATATTATAGGAGCACAGCCTCTCTGCAGCCAACTGGCAGGA
CTTTCTCAAGGACAGAAGAAACTGTGCCACTTGTATCAGGACCACATGCAGTACATCGGAGAAGGCGCGA
AGACAGGCATCAAAGAATGCCAGTATCAATTCCGACATCGAAGGTGGAACTGCAGCACTGTGGATAACAC
CTCTGTTTTTGGCAGGGTGATGCAGATAGGCAGCCGCGAGACGGCCTTCACATACGCGGTGAGCGCAGCA
GGGGTGGTGAACGCCATGAGCCGGGCGTGCCGCGAGGGCGAGCTGTCCACCTGCGGCTGCAGCCGCGCCG
CGCGCCCCAAGGACCTGCCGCGGGACTGGCTCTGGGGCGGCTGCGGCGACAACATCGACTATGGCTACCG
CTTTGCCAAGGAGTTCGTGGACGCCCGCGAGCGGGAGCGCATCCACGCCAAGGGCTCCTACGAGAGTGCT
CGCATCCTCATGAACCTGCACAACAACGAGGCCGGCCGCAGGACGGTGTACAACCTGGCTGATGTGGCCT
GCAAGTGCCATGGGGTGTCCGGCTCATGTAGCCTGAAGACATGCTGGCTGCAGCTGGCAGACTTCCGCAA
GGTGGGTGATGCCCTGAAGGAGAAGTACGACAGCGCGGCGGCCATGCGGCTCAACAGCCGGGGCAAGTTG
GTACAGGTCAACAGCCGCTTCAACTCGCCCACCACACAAGACCTGGTCTACATCGACCCCAGCCCTGACT
ACTGCGTGCGCAATGAGAGCACCGGCTCGCTGGGCACGCAGGGCCGCCTGTGCAACAAGACGTCGGAGGG
CATGGATGGCTGCGAGCTCATGTGCTGCGGCCGTGGCTACGACCAGTTCAAGACCGTGCAGACGGAGCGC
TGCCACTGCAAGTTCCACTGGTGCTGCTACGTCAAGTGCAAGAAGTGCACGGAGATCGTGGACCAGTTTG
TGTGCAAGTGAATTCTGAAGGGTGGGCGCGCCGACCCAGCTTTCTTGTACAAAGTTGGCATTATAAGAAA
GCATTGCTTATCAATTTGTTGCAACGAACAGGTCACTATCAGTCAAAATAAAATCATTATTTGCCATCCA
GCTGATATCCCCTATAGTGAGTCGTATTACATGGTCATAGCTGTTTCCTGGCAGCTCTGGCCCGTGTCTC
AAAATCTCTGATGTTACATTGCACAAGATAAAAATATATCATCATGAACAATAAAACTGTCTGCTTACAT
AAACAGTAATACAAGGGGTGTTATGAGCCATATTCAACGGGAAACGTCGAGGCCGCGATTAAATTCCAAC
ATGGATGCTGATTTATATGGGTATAAATGGGCTCGCGATAATGTCGGGCAATCAGGTGCGACAATCTATC
GCTTGTATGGGAAGCCCGATGCGCCAGAGTTGTTTCTGAAACATGGCAAAGGTAGCGTTGCCAATGATGT
TACAGATGAGATGGTCAGACTAAACTGGCTGACGGAATTTATGCCTCTTCCGACCATCAAGCATTTTATC
CGTACTCCTGATGATGCATGGTTACTCACCACTGCGATCCCCGGAAAAACAGCATTCCAGGTATTAGAAG
AATATCCTGATTCAGGTGAAAATATTGTTGATGCGCTGGCAGTGTTCCTGCGCCGGTTGCATTCGATTCC
TGTTTGTAATTGTCCTTTTAACAGCGATCGCGTATTTCGTCTCGCTCAGGCGCAATCACGAATGAATAAC
GGTTTGGTTGATGCGAGTGATTTTGATGACGAGCGTAATGGCTGGCCTGTTGAACAAGTCTGGAAAGAAA
TGCATAAACTTTTGCCATTCTCACCGGATTCAGTCGTCACTCATGGTGATTTCTCACTTGATAACCTTAT
TTTTGACGAGGGGAAATTAATAGGTTGTATTGATGTTGGACGAGTCGGAATCGCAGACCGATACCAGGAT
CTTGCCATCCTATGGAACTGCCTCGGTGAGTTTTCTCCTTCATTACAGAAACGGCTTTTTCAAAAATATG
GTATTGATAATCCTGATATGAATAAATTGCAGTTTCATTTGATGCTCGATGAGTTTTTCTAATCAGAATT
GGTTAATTGGTTGTAACACTGGCAGAGCATTACGCTGACTTGACGGGACGGCGCAAGCTCATGACCAAAA
TCCCTTAACGTGAGTTACGCGTCGTTCCACTGAGCGTCAGACCCCGTAGAAAAGATCAAAGGATCTTCTT
GAGATCCTTTTTTTCTGCGCGTAATCTGCTGCTTGCAAACAAAAAAACCACCGCTACCAGCGGTGGTTTG
TTTGCCGGATCAAGAGCTACCAACTCTTTTTCCGAAGGTAACTGGCTTCAGCAGAGCGCAGATACCAAAT
ACTGTCCTTCTAGTGTAGCCGTAGTTAGGCCACCACTTCAAGAACTCTGTAGCACCGCCTACATACCTCG
CTCTGCTAATCCTGTTACCAGTGGCTGCTGCCAGTGGCGATAAGTCGTGTCTTACCGGGTTGGACTCAAG
ACGATAGTTACCGGATAAGGCGCAGCGGTCGGGCTGAACGGGGGGTTCGTGCACACAGCCCAGCTTGGAG
CGAACGACCTACACCGAACTGAGATACCTACAGCGTGAGCATTGAGAAAGCGCCACGCTTCCCGAAGGGA
GAAAGGCGGACAGGTATCCGGTAAGCGGCAGGGTCGGAACAGGAGAGCGCACGAGGGAGCTTCCAGGGGG
AAACGCCTGGTATCTTTATAGTCCTGTCGGGTTTCGCCACCTCTGACTTGAGCGTCGATTTTTGTGATGC
TCGTCAGGGGGGCGGAGCCTATGGAAAAACGCCAGCAACGCGGCCTTTTTACGGTTCCTGGCCTTTTGCT
GGCCTTTTGCTCACATGTT
Features (pLannotate 1.2.2; 10 found; start..end, strand, type, name):
    121..213     +  CDS            lacI (fragment): lac repressor; lacI; The lac repressor binds to the lac operator to inhibit transcription in E. coli. This inhibition can be relieved by adding lactose or isopropyl-β-D-thiogalactopyranoside (IPTG).
    268..295     -  terminator     rrnB T2 terminator: transcription terminator T2 from the E. coli rrnB gene
    427..470     +  terminator     rrnB T1 terminator: Escherichia coli rrnB; transcription terminator T1 from the E. coli rrnB gene
    517..553     -  CDS            lacZα (fragment): LacZα fragment of β-galactosidase; lacZ fragment
    569..668     +  protein_bind   attL1: mutant version of attL; recombination site for the Gateway® LR reaction LR Clonase™
    689..1828    +  CDS            WNT5A: WNT5A_HUMAN - Experimental evidence at protein level: Swiss-Prot protein existence level 1. Ligand for members of the frizzled family of seven transmembrane receptors. Can activate or inhibit canonical Wnt signaling, depending on receptor context. In the presence of FZD4, activates beta-catenin signaling. In the presence of ROR2, inhibits the canonical Wnt pathway by promoting beta-catenin degradation through a GSK3-independent pathway which involves down-regulation of beta- catenin-induced reporter gene expression (By similarity). Suppression of the canonical pathway allows chondrogenesis to
   1854..1953    -  protein_bind   attL2: mutant version of attL; recombination site for the Gateway® LR reaction LR Clonase™
   1971..1989    -  promoter       T7 promoter: promoter for bacteriophage T7 RNA polymerase
   2123..2932    +  CDS            KanR: aminoglycoside phosphotransferase; aph(3')-Ia; confers resistance to kanamycin in bacteria or G418 (Geneticin®) in eukaryotes
   3079..3667    +  rep_origin     ori: high-copy-number ColE1/pMB1/pBR322/pUC origin of replication
