[The description below was written by a language model from this plasmid's Addgene catalogue record and pLannotate feature annotations shown in this document.]
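Description:
Wnt5A STOP is a Gateway entry clone built on the Invitrogen pENTR/D-TOPO backbone, carrying the unmutated human WNT5A open reading frame. It is a small bacterial plasmid of about 3.7 kb, maintained at high copy in E. coli through a ColE1/pUC-type origin and selected with kanamycin via the aminoglycoside phosphotransferase (KanR) gene. As an entry vector it has no promoter positioned to express the insert in mammalian cells. The only promoter annotated is a T7 promoter lying just outside attL2 and oriented back toward the insert, a standard backbone element. Upstream of the cloning region, the rrnB T1 and T2 terminators insulate the insert from read-through transcription in bacteria. The short lacI and lacZα fragments in the annotation appear to be backbone remnants rather than functional genes.

The WNT5A coding sequence is flanked by attL1 and attL2, the recombination sites used in the Gateway LR reaction, so the insert can be transferred directionally and in frame into any attR-containing destination vector, which then supplies the promoter and any other expression elements. The "STOP" in the name presumably means that the native stop codon is retained, so the protein would be produced without a C-terminal tag after transfer, although the record does not say this explicitly. No tags or reporters are annotated. WNT5A encodes a secreted ligand for Frizzled family receptors that can activate or inhibit canonical β-catenin signalling depending on receptor context. The plasmid belongs to a uniform human Wnt expression library assembled to compare the secretion and signalling activities of different Wnt proteins.
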