Addgene plasmid #35874: Wnt5A STOP
Depositing lab: Marian Waterman. Depositing organization: University of California, Irvine. Publication: A uniform human Wnt expression library reveals a shared secretory pathway and unique signaling activities. Najdi R, Proffitt K, Sprowl S, Kaur S, Yu J, Covey TM, Virshup DM, Waterman ML. Differentiation. 2012 Sep;84(2):203-13. doi: 10.1016/j.diff.2012.06.004. Epub 2012 Jul 9. PubMed 22784633.
Backbone
  Vector backbone: pENTR/D-TOPO
  Backbone manufacturer: Invitrogen
  Backbone size w/o insert (bp): 2580
  Vector type: Entry Vector
Growth in bacteria
  Bacterial resistance: Kanamycin, 50 μg/mL
  Growth temperature: 37°C
  Growth strain: DH5alpha
  Copy number: High Copy
Gene/Insert
  Gene/Insert name: Wnt5A (alt name: Wnt5A)
  Species: H. sapiens (human)
  Insert size (bp): 1149
  Mutation: None
  Entrez Gene: WNT5A (a.k.a. hWNT5A)
  Cloning method: Restriction Enzyme
  Sequencing primers: 5′ M13 (-20)-FWD; 3′ M13-Reverse
Terms and licenses: Academic/Nonprofit Terms; Industry Terms: Not Available to Industry
How to cite: Wnt5A STOP was a gift from Marian Waterman (Addgene plasmid # 35874 ; http://n2t.net/addgene:35874 ; RRID:Addgene_35874)
