>Addgene plasmid #35874 | Wnt5A STOP | addgene partial sequence | sequence record 44604 | M13rev
TCAGCTGGATGGCAAATAATGATTTTATTTTGACTGATAGTGACCTGTTCGTTGCAACAAATTGATAAGC
AATGCTTTCTTATAATGCCAACTTTGTACAAGAAAGCTGGGTCGGCGCGCCCACCCTTCAGAATTCACTT
GCACACAAACTGGTCCACGATCTCCGTGCACTTCTTGCACTTGACGTAGCAGCACCAGTGGAACTTGCAG
TGGCAGCGCTCCGTCTGCACGGTCTTGAACTGGTCGTAGCCACGGCCGCAGCACATGAGCTCGCAGCCAT
CCATGCCCTCCGACGTCTTGTTGCACAGGCGGCCCTGCGTGCCCAGCGAGCCGGTGCTCTCATTGCGCAC
GCAGTAGTCAGGGCTGGGGTCGATGTAGACCAGGTCTTGTGTGGTGGGCGAGTTGAAGCGGCTGTTGACC
TGTACCAACTTGCCCCGGCTGTTGAGCCGCATGGCCGCCGCGCTGTCGTACTTCTCCTTCAGGGCATCAC
CCACCTTGCGGAAGTCTGCCAGCTGCAGCCAGCATGTCTTCAGGCTACATGAGCCGGACACCCCATGGCA
CTTGCAGGCCACATCAGCCAGGTTGTACACCGTCCTGCGGCCGGCCTCGTTGTTGTGCAGGTTCATGAGG
ATGCGAGCACTCTCGTAGGAGCCCTTGGCGTGGATGCGCTCCCGCTCGCGGGCGTCCACGAACTCCTTGG
CAAAGCGGTAGCCATAGTCGATGTTGTCGCCGCAGCCGCCCCAGAGCCAGTCCCGCGGCAGGTCCTTGGG
GCGCGCGGCGCGGCTGCAGCCGCAGGTGGACAGCTCGCCCTCGCGGCACGCCCGGCTCATGGCGTTCACC
ACCCCTGCTGCGCTCACCGCGTATGTGAAGGCCGTCTCGCGGCTGCCTA
